Addgene plasmid #90993: mApple-Sec61b-C1
Purpose: Expresses mApple-tagged Sec61b, brightly labels endoplasmic reticulum in mammalian cells
Depositing lab: Jennifer Lippincott-Schwartz. Depositing organization: HHMI, Janelia Research Campus. Publication: Increased spatiotemporal resolution reveals highly dynamic dense tubular matrices in the peripheral ER. Nixon-Abell J, Obara CJ, Weigel AV, Li D, Legant WR, Xu CS, Pasolli HA, Harvey K, Hess HF, Betzig E, Blackstone C, Lippincott-Schwartz J. Science. 2016 Oct 28;354(6311). pii: aaf3928. Epub 2016 Oct 27. 10.1126/science.aaf3928 PubMed 27789813.
Backbone
  Vector backbone: pEGFP-C1
  Backbone manufacturer: Clontech
  Backbone size w/o insert (bp): 4732
  Total vector size (bp): 5000
  Modifications to backbone: Cloned from pAc-GFPC1-Sec61beta (Addgene # 15108) through AgeI and BsrG1 sites to change the color of the fluorescent protein.
  Vector type: Mammalian Expression
  Selectable markers: Neomycin (select with G418)
Growth in bacteria
  Bacterial resistance: Kanamycin, 50 μg/mL
  Growth temperature: 37°C
  Growth strain: DH5alpha
  Copy number: High Copy
Gene/Insert
  Gene/Insert name: mApple-Sec61b
  Species: H. sapiens (human), Synthetic
  Insert size (bp): 1014
  Entrez Gene: SEC61B
  Promoter: CMV
  Tag / fusion protein: mApple (red fluorescence) (N terminal on insert)
  Cloning method: Restriction Enzyme; 5′ cloning site AgeI (not destroyed); 3′ cloning site BsrG1 (not destroyed)
  Sequencing primers: 5′ CMVfor; 3′ SV40polyA
Resource information
  A portion of this plasmid was derived from a plasmid made by: The plasmid is modified from pAcGFP-C1-Sec61b, generated by Tom Rapoport's Lab (Harvard). It was acquired by Craig Blackstone's Lab (NIH\NINDS), and modified in Jennifer Lippincott-Schwartz's Lab (NIH\NICHD).
Terms and licenses: Academic/Nonprofit Terms; Industry Terms: Not Available to Industry
How to cite: mApple-Sec61b-C1 was a gift from Jennifer Lippincott-Schwartz (Addgene plasmid # 90993 ; http://n2t.net/addgene:90993 ; RRID:Addgene_90993)
