[The description below was written by a language model from this plasmid's Addgene catalogue record and pLannotate feature annotations shown in this document.]
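Description:
mApple-Sec61b-C1 is a mammalian expression plasmid of about 5 kb built on the Clontech pEGFP-C1 backbone. It produces the human ER translocon subunit Sec61β fused at its N terminus to the red fluorescent protein mApple. It was derived from an earlier AcGFP-Sec61β construct by exchanging the fluorescent protein coding region through the AgeI and BsrGI sites, both of which are retained, so only the colour of the tag was changed. The fusion is driven by the human cytomegalovirus immediate early enhancer and promoter. The mApple open reading frame spans the numbering origin of the sequenced record and is followed closely by the SEC61B coding sequence. Downstream lie a remnant of the multiple cloning site and the SV40 polyadenylation signal.

In bacteria the plasmid replicates from a high-copy ColE1/pUC-type origin, and it also carries an f1 phage origin. A single Tn5 aminoglycoside phosphotransferase gene (NeoR/KanR) serves both hosts. A bacterial bla-type promoter drives it for kanamycin selection in E. coli, and the SV40 enhancer/early promoter, with an HSV TK polyadenylation signal, drives it for G418 selection of stably transfected mammalian cells. The short ble, bGH poly(A) and large T antigen matches in the annotation are fragments typical of this backbone, not functional cassettes.

Sec61β is a small ER membrane protein, so the fusion brightly labels the endoplasmic reticulum. The construct serves as a red ER marker for live-cell fluorescence imaging, and the associated work used high-resolution imaging to study the structure and dynamics of the peripheral ER.
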