Features (pLannotate 1.2.2; 15 found; start..end, strand, type, name):
    364..654     +  CDS            Sec61β (sequence partly withheld): human Sec61β subunit of the translocon in the endoplasmic reticulum; SEC61B
    655..691     +  misc_feature   MCS (fragment): multiple cloning site
    708..792     +  CDS            large T antigen (fragment): large T antigen from SV40 (simian virus 40)
    815..936     +  polyA_signal   SV40 poly(A) signal: SV40 polyadenylation signal
    970..1398    -  rep_origin     f1 ori (sequence partly withheld): f1 bacteriophage origin of replication; arrow indicates direction of (+) strand synthesis
   1425..1529    +  promoter       AmpR promoter: bla
   1531..1888    +  promoter       SV40 promoter: SV40 enhancer and early promoter
   1923..2717    +  CDS            NeoR/KanR: aminoglycoside phosphotransferase from Tn5; aph(3')-II (or nptII); confers resistance to neomycin, kanamycin, and G418 (Geneticin®)
   2738..2890    +  CDS            ble (fragment): BLE_KLEPN - Experimental evidence at protein level: Swiss-Prot protein existence level 1. Binding protein with a strong affinity to the bleomycin family of antibiotics. Binds to CL990; an antimitotic-antibiotic compound. From Klebsiella pneumoniae.
   2949..2996    +  polyA_signal   HSV TK poly(A) signal: herpes simplex virus thymidine kinase polyadenylation signal (Cole and Stacy, 1985)
   3087..3103    -  polyA_signal   bGH poly(A) signal (fragment): bovine growth hormone polyadenylation signal
   3325..3913    +  rep_origin     ori: high-copy-number ColE1/pMB1/pBR322/pUC origin of replication
   4088..4391    +  enhancer       CMV enhancer: human cytomegalovirus immediate early enhancer
   4392..4595    +  promoter       CMV promoter: human cytomegalovirus (CMV) immediate early promoter
   4640..348     +  CDS            mApple (across the origin): mApple is a basic (constitutively fluorescent) red fluorescent protein published in 2008, derived from Discosoma sp.. It is reported to be a rapidly-maturing monomer with high acid sensitivity.
>Addgene plasmid #90993 | mApple-Sec61b-C1 | addgene full sequence | sequence record 180319 | Addgene NGS Result
GGCGTGTTCATCTACAAGGTGAAGCTGCGCGGCACCAACTTCCCCTCCGACGGCCCCGTAATGCAGAAGA
AGACCATGGGCTGGGAGGCCTCCGAGGAGCGGATGTACCCCGAGGACGGCGCCCTGAAGAGCGAGATCAA
GAAGAGGCTGAAGCTGAAGGACGGCGGCCACTACGCCGCCGAGGTCAAGACCACCTACAAGGCCAAGAAG
CCCGTGCAGCTGCCCGGCGCCTACATCGTCGACATCAAGTTGGACATCGTGTCCCACAACGAGGACTACA
CCATCGTGGAACAGTACGAACGCGCCGAGGGCCGCCACTCCACCGGCGGCATGGACGAGCTGTACAAGTC
CGGACTCAGATCT
[288 nt withheld, positions 364-651]
TAGGAATTCTGCAGTCGACGGTACCGCGGGCCCGGGATCCACCGGATCTAGATAACTGATCATAATCAGC
CATACCACATTTGTAGAGGTTTTACTTGCTTTAAAAAACCTCCCACACCTCCCCCTGAACCTGAAACATA
AAATGAATGCAATTGTTGTTGTTAACTTGTTTATTGCAGCTTATAATGGTTACAAATAAAGCAATAGCAT
CACAAATTTCACAAATAAAGCATTTTTTTCACTGCATTCTAGTTGTGGTTTGTCCAAACTCATCAATGTA
TCTTAACGCGTAAATTGTAAGCGTTAATATTTTGTTAAAATTCGCGTTAAATTTTTGTTAAATCAGCTCA
TTTTTTAACCAATAGGCCGAAATCGGCAAAATCCCTTATAAATCAAAAGAATAGACCGAGATAGGGT
[37 nt withheld, positions 1069-1105]
AAAGAACGTGGACTCCAACGTCAAAGG
[49 nt withheld, positions 1133-1181]
T
[91 nt withheld, positions 1183-1273]
G
[124 nt withheld, positions 1275-1398]
CAGGTGGCACTTTTCGGGGAAATGTGCGCGGAACCCCTATTTGTTTATTTTTCTAAATACATTCAAATAT
GTATCCGCTCATGAGACAATAACCCTGATAAATGCTTCAATAATATTGAAAAAGGAAGAGTCCTGAGGCG
GAAAGAACCAGCTGTGGAATGTGTGTCAGTTAGGGTGTGGAAAGTCCCCAGGCTCCCCAGCAGGCAGAAG
TATGCAAAGCATGCATCTCAATTAGTCAGCAACCAGGTGTGGAAAGTCCCCAGGCTCCCCAGCAGGCAGA
AGTATGCAAAGCATGCATCTCAATTAGTCAGCAACCATAGTCCCGCCCCTAACTCCGCCCATCCCGCCCC
TAACTCCGCCCAGTTCCGCCCATTCTCCGCCCCATGGCTGACTAATTTTTTTTATTTATGCAGAGGCCGA
GGCCGCCTCGGCCTCTGAGCTATTCCAGAAGTAGTGAGGAGGCTTTTTTGGAGGCCTAGGCTTTTGCAAA
GATCGATCAAGAGACAGGATGAGGATCGTTTCGCATGATTGAACAAGATGGATTGCACGCAGGTTCTCCG
GCCGCTTGGGTGGAGAGGCTATTCGGCTATGACTGGGCACAACAGACAATCGGCTGCTCTGATGCCGCCG
TGTTCCGGCTGTCAGCGCAGGGGCGCCCGGTTCTTTTTGTCAAGACCGACCTGTCCGGTGCCCTGAATGA
ACTGCAAGACGAGGCAGCGCGGCTATCGTGGCTGGCCACGACGGGCGTTCCTTGCGCAGCTGTGCTCGAC
GTTGTCACTGAAGCGGGAAGGGACTGGCTGCTATTGGGCGAAGTGCCGGGGCAGGATCTCCTGTCATCTC
ACCTTGCTCCTGCCGAGAAAGTATCCATCATGGCTGATGCAATGCGGCGGCTGCATACGCTTGATCCGGC
TACCTGCCCATTCGACCACCAAGCGAAACATCGCATCGAGCGAGCACGTACTCGGATGGAAGCCGGTCTT
GTCGATCAGGATGATCTGGACGAAGAGCATCAGGGGCTCGCGCCAGCCGAACTGTTCGCCAGGCTCAAGG
CGAGCATGCCCGACGGCGAGGATCTCGTCGTGACCCATGGCGATGCCTGCTTGCCGAATATCATGGTGGA
AAATGGCCGCTTTTCTGGATTCATCGACTGTGGCCGGCTGGGTGTGGCGGACCGCTATCAGGACATAGCG
TTGGCTACCCGTGATATTGCTGAAGAGCTTGGCGGCGAATGGGCTGACCGCTTCCTCGTGCTTTACGGTA
TCGCCGCTCCCGATTCGCAGCGCATCGCCTTCTATCGCCTTCTTGACGAGTTCTTCTGAGCGGGACTCTG
GGGTTCGAAATGACCGACCAAGCGACGCCCAACCTGCCATCACGAGATTTCGATTCCACCGCCGCCTTCT
ATGAAAGGTTGGGCTTCGGAATCGTTTTCCGGGACGCCGGCTGGATGATCCTCCAGCGCGGGGATCTCAT
GCTGGAGTTCTTCGCCCACCCTAGGGGGAGGCTAACTGAAACACGGAAGGAGACAATACCGGAAGGAACC
CGCGCTATGACGGCAATAAAAAGACAGAATAAAACGCACGGTGTTGGGTCGTTTGTTCATAAACGCGGGG
TTCGGTCCCAGGGCTGGCACTCTGTCGATACCCCACCGAGACCCCATTGGGGCCAATACGCCCGCGTTTC
TTCCTTTTCCCCACCCCACCCCCCAAGTTCGGGTGAAGGCCCAGGGCTCGCAGCCAACGTCGGGGCGGCA
GGCCCTGCCATAGCCTCAGGTTACTCATATATACTTTAGATTGATTTAAAACTTCATTTTTAATTTAAAA
GGATCTAGGTGAAGATCCTTTTTGATAATCTCATGACCAAAATCCCTTAACGTGAGTTTTCGTTCCACTG
AGCGTCAGACCCCGTAGAAAAGATCAAAGGATCTTCTTGAGATCCTTTTTTTCTGCGCGTAATCTGCTGC
TTGCAAACAAAAAAACCACCGCTACCAGCGGTGGTTTGTTTGCCGGATCAAGAGCTACCAACTCTTTTTC
CGAAGGTAACTGGCTTCAGCAGAGCGCAGATACCAAATACTGTTCTTCTAGTGTAGCCGTAGTTAGGCCA
CCACTTCAAGAACTCTGTAGCACCGCCTACATACCTCGCTCTGCTAATCCTGTTACCAGTGGCTGCTGCC
AGTGGCGATAAGTCGTGTCTTACCGGGTTGGACTCAAGACGATAGTTACCGGATAAGGCGCAGCGGTCGG
GCTGAACGGGGGGTTCGTGCACACAGCCCAGCTTGGAGCGAACGACCTACACCGAACTGAGATACCTACA
GCGTGAGCTATGAGAAAGCGCCACGCTTCCCGAAGGGAGAAAGGCGGACAGGTATCCGGTAAGCGGCAGG
GTCGGAACAGGAGAGCGCACGAGGGAGCTTCCAGGGGGAAACGCCTGGTATCTTTATAGTCCTGTCGGGT
TTCGCCACCTCTGACTTGAGCGTCGATTTTTGTGATGCTCGTCAGGGGGGCGGAGCCTATGGAAAAACGC
CAGCAACGCGGCCTTTTTACGGTTCCTGGCCTTTTGCTGGCCTTTTGCTCACATGTTCTTTCCTGCGTTA
TCCCCTGATTCTGTGGATAACCGTATTACCGCCATGCATTAGTTATTAATAGTAATCAATTACGGGGTCA
TTAGTTCATAGCCCATATATGGAGTTCCGCGTTACATAACTTACGGTAAATGGCCCGCCTGGCTGACCGC
CCAACGACCCCCGCCCATTGACGTCAATAATGACGTATGTTCCCATAGTAACGCCAATAGGGACTTTCCA
TTGACGTCAATGGGTGGAGTATTTACGGTAAACTGCCCACTTGGCAGTACATCAAGTGTATCATATGCCA
AGTACGCCCCCTATTGACGTCAATGACGGTAAATGGCCCGCCTGGCATTATGCCCAGTACATGACCTTAT
GGGACTTTCCTACTTGGCAGTACATCTACGTATTAGTCATCGCTATTACCATGGTGATGCGGTTTTGGCA
GTACATCAATGGGCGTGGATAGCGGTTTGACTCACGGGGATTTCCAAGTCTCCACCCCATTGACGTCAAT
GGGAGTTTGTTTTGGCACCAAAATCAACGGGACTTTCCAAAATGTCGTAACAACTCCGCCCCATTGACGC
AAATGGGCGGTAGGCGTGTACGGTGGGAGGTCTATATAAGCAGAGCTGGTTTAGTGAACCGTCAGATCCG
CTAGCGCTACCGGTCGCCACCATGGTGAGCAAGGGCGAGGAGAATAACATGGCCATCATCAAGGAGTTCA
TGCGCTTCAAGGTGCACATGGAGGGCTCCGTGAACGGCCACGAGTTCGAGATCGAGGGCGAGGGCGAGGG
CCGCCCCTACGAGGCCTTTCAGACCGCTAAGCTGAAGGTGACCAAGGGTGGCCCCCTGCCCTTCGCCTGG
GACATCCTGTCCCCTCAGTTCATGTACGGCTCCAAGGTCTACATTAAGCACCCAGCCGACATCCCCGACT
ACTTCAAGCTGTCCTTCCCCGAGGGCTTCAGGTGGGAGCGCGTGATGAACTTCGAGGACGGCGGCATTAT
TCACGTTAACCAGGACTCCTCCCTGCAGGAC
