LOCUS       601_to_1313_of_m 4999 bp DNA circular SYN 07-Apr-2017
DEFINITION  -
ACCESSION   -
KEYWORDS    -
SOURCE      -
FEATURES             Location/Qualifiers
     source          <618..629
                     /db_xref="taxon:47945"
                     /mol_type="genomic DNA"
                     /note=" [Split]"
                     /organism="Cloning vector pEGFP-N1"
     source          630..>1330
                     /mol_type="other DNA"
                     /note=" [Split]"
                     /organism="synthetic DNA construct"
     source          join(<1645..>4999,<1..>608)
                     /db_xref="taxon:47946"
                     /mol_type="genomic DNA"
                     /note="/dnas_title=""pEGFP-C1"" [Split]"
                     /organism="Cloning vector pEGFP-C1"
     primer_bind     41..60
                     /label=CJO-0030 (=CMV 1)
     primer_bind     complement(170..188)
                     /label=CJO-0031 (=CMV2)
     primer_bind     536..556
                     /label=CMV promoter sequencing primer binding site
     primer_bind     <618..628
                     /label=CJO-0039 Binding Site
                     /note=" [Split]"
     CDS             630..>1330
                     /label=mApple
                     /note=" [Split]"
     primer_bind     1043..1062
                     /note="mCherry-F primer binding site"
     CDS             1332..1352
                     /note="Linker Peptide"
     CDS             1352..1643
                     /label=Sec61b
     primer_bind     complement(1710..1739)
                     /label=CJO-0045 Binding Site
     polyA_site      1815..1885
                     /label=SV40 polyadenylation signal
     CDS             1815..1885
                     /label=SV40 polyadenylation signal
     primer_bind     complement(1841..1860)
                     /note="SV40 polyA primer binding"
     rep_origin      complement(1932..2388)
                     /label=f1 Origin of Replication
     primer_bind     complement(2039..2059)
                     /label=CJO-0036 Primer Binding Site
     primer_bind     2545..2564
                     /label=CJO-0032 (=SV40 1)
     oriT            2728..2863
                     /label=SV40 Origin of Replication
     primer_bind     complement(2838..2858)
                     /label=CJO-0033 (=SV40 2)
     CDS             2912..3706
                     /codon_start=1
                     /db_xref="GI:1377916"
                     /product="neomycin phosphotransferase"
                     /protein_id="AAB02577.1"
                     /transl_table=11
                     /translation="MIEQDGLHAGSPAAWVERLFGYDWAQQTIGCSDAAVFRLSAQGRP
                     VLFVKTDLSGALNELQDEAARLSWLATTGVPCAAVLDVVTEAGRDWLLLGEVPGQDLLS
                     SHLAPAEKVSIMADAMRRLHTLDPATCPFDHQAKHRIERARTRMEAGLVDQDDLDEEHQ
                     GLAPAELFARLKASMPDGEDLVVTHGDACLPNIMVENGRFSGFIDCGRLGVADRYQDIA
                     LATRDIAEELGGEWADRFLVLYGIAAPDSQRIAFYRLLDEFF"
     CDS             3885..3985
                     /label=HSV TK PolyA
     rep_origin      4288..4960
                     /label=pUC origin
                     /note="/ApEinfo_fwdcolor=cyan; /ApEinfo_revcolor=cyan;
                     /ApEinfo_graphicformat=arrow_data {{0 1 2 0 0 -1} {0 1 2 0
                     0 -1} 0} width 5 offset 0"
     primer_bind     complement(4488..4508)
                     /label=CJO-0028 binding site
BASE COUNT  1189 A 1336 C 1341 G 1133 T 0 OTHER
ORIGIN
        1 GTATTACCGC CATGCATTAG TTATTAATAG TAATCAATTA CGGGGTCATT AGTTCATAGC
       61 CCATATATGG AGTTCCGCGT TACATAACTT ACGGTAAATG GCCCGCCTGG CTGACCGCCC
      121 AACGACCCCC GCCCATTGAC GTCAATAATG ACGTATGTTC CCATAGTAAC GCCAATAGGG
      181 ACTTTCCATT GACGTCAATG GGTGGAGTAT TTACGGTAAA CTGCCCACTT GGCAGTACAT
      241 CAAGTGTATC ATATGCCAAG TACGCCCCCT ATTGACGTCA ATGACGGTAA ATGGCCCGCC
      301 TGGCATTATG CCCAGTACAT GACCTTATGG GACTTTCCTA CTTGGCAGTA CATCTACGTA
      361 TTAGTCATCG CTATTACCAT GGTGATGCGG TTTTGGCAGT ACATCAATGG GCGTGGATAG
      421 CGGTTTGACT CACGGGGATT TCCAAGTCTC CACCCCATTG ACGTCAATGG GAGTTTGTTT
      481 TGGCACCAAA ATCAACGGGA CTTTCCAAAA TGTCGTAACA ACTCCGCCCC ATTGACGCAA
      541 ATGGGCGGTA GGCGTGTACG GTGGGAGGTC TATATAAGCA GAGCTGGTTT AGTGAACCGT
      601 CAGATCCGCT AGCGCTACCG GTCGCCACCA TGGTGAGCAA GGGCGAGGAG AATAACATGG
      661 CCATCATCAA GGAGTTCATG CGCTTCAAGG TGCACATGGA GGGCTCCGTG AACGGCCACG
      721 AGTTCGAGAT CGAGGGCGAG GGCGAGGGCC GCCCCTACGA GGCCTTTCAG ACCGCTAAGC
      781 TGAAGGTGAC CAAGGGTGGC CCCCTGCCCT TCGCCTGGGA CATCCTGTCC CCTCAGTTCA
      841 TGTACGGCTC CAAGGTCTAC ATTAAGCACC CAGCCGACAT CCCCGACTAC TTCAAGCTGT
      901 CCTTCCCCGA GGGCTTCAGG TGGGAGCGCG TGATGAACTT CGAGGACGGC GGCATTATTC
      961 ACGTTAACCA GGACTCCTCC CTGCAGGACG GCGTGTTCAT CTACAAGGTG AAGCTGCGCG
     1021 GCACCAACTT CCCCTCCGAC GGCCCCGTAA TGCAGAAGAA GACCATGGGC TGGGAGGCCT
     1081 CCGAGGAGCG GATGTACCCC GAGGACGGCG CCCTGAAGAG CGAGATCAAG AAGAGGCTGA
     1141 AGCTGAAGGA CGGCGGCCAC TACGCCGCCG AGGTCAAGAC CACCTACAAG GCCAAGAAGC
     1201 CCGTGCAGCT GCCCGGCGCC TACATCGTCG ACATCAAGTT GGACATCGTG TCCCACAACG
     1261 AGGACTACAC CATCGTGGAA CAGTACGAAC GCGCCGAGGG CCGCCACTCC ACCGGCGGCA
     1321 TGGACGAGCT GTACAAGTCC GGACTCAGAT CTNNNNNNNN NNNNNNNNNN NNNNNNNNNN
     1381 NNNNNNNNNN NNNNNNNNNN NNNNNNNNNN NNNNNNNNNN NNNNNNNNNN NNNNNNNNNN
     1441 NNNNNNNNNN NNNNNNNNNN NNNNNNNNNN NNNNNNNNNN NNNNNNNNNN NNNNNNNNNN
     1501 NNNNNNNNNN NNNNNNNNNN NNNNNNNNNN NNNNNNNNNN NNNNNNNNNN NNNNNNNNNN
     1561 NNNNNNNNNN NNNNNNNNNN NNNNNNNNNN NNNNNNNNNN NNNNNNNNNN NNNNNNNNNN
     1621 NNNNNNNNNN NNNNNNNNNN TAGGAATTCT GCAGTCGACG GTACCGCGGG CCCGGGATCC
     1681 ACCGGATCTA GATAACTGAT CATAATCAGC CATACCACAT TTGTAGAGGT TTTACTTGCT
     1741 TTAAAAAACC TCCCACACCT CCCCCTGAAC CTGAAACATA AAATGAATGC AATTGTTGTT
     1801 GTTAACTTGT TTATTGCAGC TTATAATGGT TACAAATAAA GCAATAGCAT CACAAATTTC
     1861 ACAAATAAAG CATTTTTTTC ACTGCATTCT AGTTGTGGTT TGTCCAAACT CATCAATGTA
     1921 TCTTAACGCG TAAATTGTAA GCGTTAATAT TTTGTTAAAA TTCGCGTTAA ATTTTTGTTA
     1981 AATCAGCTCA TTTTTTAACC AATAGGCCGA AATCGGCAAA ATCCCTTATA AATCAAAAGA
     2041 ATAGACCGAG ATAGGGTTGA GTGTTGTTCC AGTTTGGAAC AAGAGTCCAC TATTAAAGAA
     2101 CGTGGACTCC AACGTCAAAG GNNNNNNNNN NNNNNNNNNN NNNNNNNNNN NNNNNNNNNN
     2161 NNNNNNNNNN TNNNNNNNNN NNNNNNNNNN NNNNNNNNNN NNNNNNNNNN NNNNNNNNNN
     2221 NNNNNNNNNN NNNNNNNNNN NNNNNNNNNN NNNNNNNNNN NNGNNNNNNN NNNNNNNNNN
     2281 NNNNNNNNNN NNNNNNNNNN NNNNNNNNNN NNNNNNNNNN NNNNNNNNNN NNNNNNNNNN
     2341 NNNNNNNNNN NNNNNNNNNN NNNNNNNNNN NNNNNNNNNN NNNNNNNCAG GTGGCACTTT
     2401 TCGGGGAAAT GTGCGCGGAA CCCCTATTTG TTTATTTTTC TAAATACATT CAAATATGTA
     2461 TCCGCTCATG AGACAATAAC CCTGATAAAT GCTTCAATAA TATTGAAAAA GGAAGAGTCC
     2521 TGAGGCGGAA AGAACCAGCT GTGGAATGTG TGTCAGTTAG GGTGTGGAAA GTCCCCAGGC
     2581 TCCCCAGCAG GCAGAAGTAT GCAAAGCATG CATCTCAATT AGTCAGCAAC CAGGTGTGGA
     2641 AAGTCCCCAG GCTCCCCAGC AGGCAGAAGT ATGCAAAGCA TGCATCTCAA TTAGTCAGCA
     2701 ACCATAGTCC CGCCCCTAAC TCCGCCCATC CCGCCCCTAA CTCCGCCCAG TTCCGCCCAT
     2761 TCTCCGCCCC ATGGCTGACT AATTTTTTTT ATTTATGCAG AGGCCGAGGC CGCCTCGGCC
     2821 TCTGAGCTAT TCCAGAAGTA GTGAGGAGGC TTTTTTGGAG GCCTAGGCTT TTGCAAAGAT
     2881 CGATCAAGAG ACAGGATGAG GATCGTTTCG CATGATTGAA CAAGATGGAT TGCACGCAGG
     2941 TTCTCCGGCC GCTTGGGTGG AGAGGCTATT CGGCTATGAC TGGGCACAAC AGACAATCGG
     3001 CTGCTCTGAT GCCGCCGTGT TCCGGCTGTC AGCGCAGGGG CGCCCGGTTC TTTTTGTCAA
     3061 GACCGACCTG TCCGGTGCCC TGAATGAACT GCAAGACGAG GCAGCGCGGC TATCGTGGCT
     3121 GGCCACGACG GGCGTTCCTT GCGCAGCTGT GCTCGACGTT GTCACTGAAG CGGGAAGGGA
     3181 CTGGCTGCTA TTGGGCGAAG TGCCGGGGCA GGATCTCCTG TCATCTCACC TTGCTCCTGC
     3241 CGAGAAAGTA TCCATCATGG CTGATGCAAT GCGGCGGCTG CATACGCTTG ATCCGGCTAC
     3301 CTGCCCATTC GACCACCAAG CGAAACATCG CATCGAGCGA GCACGTACTC GGATGGAAGC
     3361 CGGTCTTGTC GATCAGGATG ATCTGGACGA AGAGCATCAG GGGCTCGCGC CAGCCGAACT
     3421 GTTCGCCAGG CTCAAGGCGA GCATGCCCGA CGGCGAGGAT CTCGTCGTGA CCCATGGCGA
     3481 TGCCTGCTTG CCGAATATCA TGGTGGAAAA TGGCCGCTTT TCTGGATTCA TCGACTGTGG
     3541 CCGGCTGGGT GTGGCGGACC GCTATCAGGA CATAGCGTTG GCTACCCGTG ATATTGCTGA
     3601 AGAGCTTGGC GGCGAATGGG CTGACCGCTT CCTCGTGCTT TACGGTATCG CCGCTCCCGA
     3661 TTCGCAGCGC ATCGCCTTCT ATCGCCTTCT TGACGAGTTC TTCTGAGCGG GACTCTGGGG
     3721 TTCGAAATGA CCGACCAAGC GACGCCCAAC CTGCCATCAC GAGATTTCGA TTCCACCGCC
     3781 GCCTTCTATG AAAGGTTGGG CTTCGGAATC GTTTTCCGGG ACGCCGGCTG GATGATCCTC
     3841 CAGCGCGGGG ATCTCATGCT GGAGTTCTTC GCCCACCCTA GGGGGAGGCT AACTGAAACA
     3901 CGGAAGGAGA CAATACCGGA AGGAACCCGC GCTATGACGG CAATAAAAAG ACAGAATAAA
     3961 ACGCACGGTG TTGGGTCGTT TGTTCATAAA CGCGGGGTTC GGTCCCAGGG CTGGCACTCT
     4021 GTCGATACCC CACCGAGACC CCATTGGGGC CAATACGCCC GCGTTTCTTC CTTTTCCCCA
     4081 CCCCACCCCC CAAGTTCGGG TGAAGGCCCA GGGCTCGCAG CCAACGTCGG GGCGGCAGGC
     4141 CCTGCCATAG CCTCAGGTTA CTCATATATA CTTTAGATTG ATTTAAAACT TCATTTTTAA
     4201 TTTAAAAGGA TCTAGGTGAA GATCCTTTTT GATAATCTCA TGACCAAAAT CCCTTAACGT
     4261 GAGTTTTCGT TCCACTGAGC GTCAGACCCC GTAGAAAAGA TCAAAGGATC TTCTTGAGAT
     4321 CCTTTTTTTC TGCGCGTAAT CTGCTGCTTG CAAACAAAAA AACCACCGCT ACCAGCGGTG
     4381 GTTTGTTTGC CGGATCAAGA GCTACCAACT CTTTTTCCGA AGGTAACTGG CTTCAGCAGA
     4441 GCGCAGATAC CAAATACTGT CCTTCTAGTG TAGCCGTAGT TAGGCCACCA CTTCAAGAAC
     4501 TCTGTAGCAC CGCCTACATA CCTCGCTCTG CTAATCCTGT TACCAGTGGC TGCTGCCAGT
     4561 GGCGATAAGT CGTGTCTTAC CGGGTTGGAC TCAAGACGAT AGTTACCGGA TAAGGCGCAG
     4621 CGGTCGGGCT GAACGGGGGG TTCGTGCACA CAGCCCAGCT TGGAGCGAAC GACCTACACC
     4681 GAACTGAGAT ACCTACAGCG TGAGCTATGA GAAAGCGCCA CGCTTCCCGA AGGGAGAAAG
     4741 GCGGACAGGT ATCCGGTAAG CGGCAGGGTC GGAACAGGAG AGCGCACGAG GGAGCTTCCA
     4801 GGGGGAAACG CCTGGTATCT TTATAGTCCT GTCGGGTTTC GCCACCTCTG ACTTGAGCGT
     4861 CGATTTTTGT GATGCTCGTC AGGGGGGCGG AGCCTATGGA AAAACGCCAG CAACGCGGCC
     4921 TTTTTACGGT TCCTGGCCTT TTGCTGGCCT TTTGCTCACA TGTTCTTTCC TGCGTTATCC
     4981 CCTGATTCTG TGGATAACC
//
